Addgene plasmid #137898: pGEL029
Purpose: (Empty Backbone) STU2.0 SpyCas9 RZ system for plant genome editing
Depositing lab: Yong Zhang. Depositing organization: University of Electronic Science and Technology of China. Publication: Single transcript unit CRISPR 2.0 systems for robust Cas9 and Cas12a mediated plant genome editing. Tang X, Ren Q, Yang L, Bao Y, Zhong Z, He Y, Liu S, Qi C, Liu B, Wang Y, Sretenovic S, Zhang Y, Zheng X, Zhang T, Qi Y, Zhang Y. Plant Biotechnol J. 2019 Jul;17(7):1431-1445. doi: 10.1111/pbi.13068. Epub 2019 Jan 17. PubMed 30582653.
Backbone
  Vector backbone: pZHY988
  Vector type: Plant Expression, CRISPR
Growth in bacteria
  Bacterial resistance: Kanamycin, 50 μg/mL
  Growth temperature: 37°C
  Growth strain: ccdB Survival
  Copy number: High Copy
Gene/Insert
  Gene/Insert name: None
Terms and licenses: Academic/Nonprofit Terms; Industry Terms: Not Available to Industry
How to cite: pGEL029 was a gift from Yong Zhang (Addgene plasmid # 137898 ; http://n2t.net/addgene:137898 ; RRID:Addgene_137898)
