[The description below was written by a language model from this plasmid's Addgene catalogue record and pLannotate feature annotations shown in this document.]
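Description:
pGEL029 is an empty-backbone T-DNA binary vector for plant genome editing, built on pZHY988 and carrying the "STU2.0" single transcript unit SpyCas9 system in its ribozyme (RZ) configuration. The 15.7 kb plasmid replicates in E. coli from a high-copy ColE1/pBR322-type origin (with the bom mobilisation region) and carries the pVS1 oriV, RepA and StaA functions that typically support replication and stable maintenance in Agrobacterium. Bacterial selection is by kanamycin. Because the cloning site holds a ccdB toxin cassette, the uncut vector must be propagated in a ccdB-tolerant strain.

Between the nopaline-type left and right T-DNA borders there are two plant expression units. The editing unit is driven by the maize polyubiquitin promoter, which transcribes Streptococcus pyogenes Cas9 followed, on the same transcript, by the guide RNA region and finally the Arabidopsis HSP18.2 terminator. Downstream of Cas9 lies the reverse-oriented ccdB cassette (with a ccdA fragment and a short PDK intron fragment), then the SpyCas9 gRNA scaffold and an annotated fragment of the tobacco ringspot virus satellite hammerhead ribozyme. The ccdB cassette presumably acts as a counter-selectable placeholder that is replaced by the user's protospacer, although the record names no cloning enzymes or method. In the single-transcript design, ribozyme self-cleavage releases the mature guide from the Pol II Cas9 mRNA, so no separate Pol III promoter is needed. Only the ribozyme downstream of the scaffold is annotated in the feature table. The second unit, an enhanced CaMV 35S promoter driving hygromycin phosphotransferase with a CaMV poly(A) signal, allows hygromycin selection of transformed plant tissue. No target sequence is included.
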