Features (pLannotate 1.2.2; 21 found; start..end, strand, type, name):
      8..2006    +  promoter       Ubi promoter: maize polyubiquitin gene promoter
   2031..6134    +  CDS            cas9: CAS9_STRP1 - Also known as csn1 From Streptococcus pyogenes serotype M1.
   6253..6555    -  CDS            ccdB: CCDB_ECOLI - Also known as G, letB, letD. Experimental evidence at protein level: Swiss-Prot protein existence level 1. Toxic component of a type II toxin-antitoxin (TA) system, functioning in plasmid maintainence. Responsible for the post- segregational killing (PSK) of plasmid-free cells, also referred to as a plasmid addiction system. Half-life of over 2 hours. Cell killing by CcdB is accompanied by filamentation, defects in chromosome and plasmid segregation, defects in cell division, formation of anucleate cells, decreased DNA synthesis and plasmid loss. Interferes with the activity of DN
   6560..6718    -  CDS            ccdA (fragment): CCDA_ECO57 - Also known as H, letA. Experimental evidence at protein level: Swiss-Prot protein existence level 1. Antitoxin component of a type II toxin-antitoxin (TA) system which inhibits the post-segregational killing (PSK) of plasmid-free cells, also referred to as a plasmid addiction system. Binds to and blocks the activity of CcdB; will also remove bound CcdB protein from the CcdB-GyrA complex by forming a CcdA-CcdB complex, a process termed rejuvenation. Functions as a transcriptional corepressor for the ccdAB operon, repression also requires CcdB (By similarity). From Escherichia coli
   6809..6874    -  intron         PDK intron (fragment): pdk; modified pyruvate orthophosphate dikinase intron from Flaveria trinervia 3.0
   6882..6957    +  misc_RNA       gRNA scaffold: guide RNA scaffold for the Streptococcus pyogenes CRISPR/Cas9 system
   6961..7008    +  misc_RNA       sTRSV HHRz (fragment): hammerhead ribozyme from the tobacco ringspot virus satellite RNA (Khvorova et al., 2003)
   7020..7268    +  terminator     HSP terminator: efficient transcription terminator from the Arabidopsis thaliana heat shock protein 18.2 gene (Nagaya et al., 2010)
   7289..7313    +  misc_feature   RB T-DNA repeat: right border repeat from nopaline C58 T-DNA
   7653..8054    +  CDS            Y4CG_SINFN (fragment): Protein inferred from homology: Swiss-Prot protein existence level 3. From Sinorhizobium fredii (strain NBRC 101917 / NGR234).
   8614..9243    +  CDS            pVS1 StaA: stability protein from the Pseudomonas plasmid pVS1 (Heeb et al., 2000)
   9672..10745   +  CDS            pVS1 RepA: replication protein from the Pseudomonas plasmid pVS1 (Heeb et al., 2000)
  10811..11005   +  rep_origin     pVS1 oriV: origin of replication for the Pseudomonas plasmid pVS1 (Heeb et al., 2000)
  11208..11247   +  CDS            rop (fragment): Rop protein, which maintains plasmids at low copy number; rop
  11339..11479   +  misc_feature   bom: basis of mobility region from pBR322
  11665..12253   -  rep_origin     ori: high-copy-number ColE1/pMB1/pBR322/pUC origin of replication
  12340..13134   -  CDS            KanR: aminoglycoside phosphotransferase; aphA-3; confers resistance to kanamycin
  13559..13583   +  misc_feature   LB T-DNA repeat: left border repeat from nopaline C58 T-DNA
  13661..13835   -  polyA_signal   CaMV poly(A) signal: cauliflower mosaic virus polyadenylation signal
  13876..14886   -  CDS            HygR: aminoglycoside phosphotransferase from E. coli; aph(4)-Ia; confers resistance to hygromycin
  14925..15601   -  promoter       CaMV 35S promoter (enhanced): cauliflower mosaic virus 35S promoter with a duplicated enhancer region
>Addgene plasmid #137898 | pGEL029 | addgene full sequence | sequence record 272863 | Addgene NGS Result
GGCGCGCCTGCAGTGCAGCGTGACCCGGTCGTGCCCCTCTCTTGAGATAAGGTGAGCATTGCATGTCTAA
GTTATAAAAAATTACCACATATTTTTTTTGTCACACTTGTTTGAAGTGCAGTTTATCTATCTTTATACAT
ATATTTAAACTTTACTCTACGAATAATATAATCTATAGTACTACAATAATATCAGTGTTTTAGAGAATCA
TATAAATGAACAGTTAGACATGGTCTAAAGGACAATTGAGTATTTTGACAACAGGACTCTACAGTTTTAT
CTTTTTAGTGTGCATGTGTTCTCCTTTTTTTTTGCAAATAGCTTCACCTATATAATACTTCATCCATTTT
ATTAGTACATCCATTTAGGGTTTAGGGTTAATGGTTTTTATAGACTAATTTTTTTAGTACATCTATTTTA
TTCTATTTTAGCCTCTAAATTAAGAAAACTAAAACTCTATTTTAGTTTTTTTATTTAATAATTTAGATAT
AAAATAGAATAAAATAAAGTGACTAAAAATTAAACAAATACCCTTTAAGAAATTAAAAAAACTAAGGAAA
CATTTTTCTTGTTTCGAGTAGATAATGCCAGCCTGTTAAACGCCGTCGACGAGTCTAACGGACACCAACC
AGCGAACCAGCAGCGTCGCGTCGGGCCAAGCGAAGCAGACGGCACGGCATCTCTGTCGCTGCCTCTGGAC
CCCTCTCGAGAGTTCCGCTCCACCGTTGGACTTGCTCCGCTGTCGGCATCCAGAAATTGCGTGGCGGAGC
GGCAGACGTGAGCCGGCACGGCAGGCGGCCTCCTCCTCCTCTCACGGCACCGGCAGCTACGGGGGATTCC
TTTCCCACCGCTCCTTCGCTTTCCCTTCCTCGCCCGCCGTAATAAATAGACACCCCCTCCACACCCTCTT
TCCCCAACCTCGTGTTGTTCGGAGCGCACACACACACAACCAGAACTCCCCCAAATCCACCCGTCGGCAC
CTCCGCTTCAAGGTACGCCGCTCGTCCTCCCCCCCCCCCCCTCTCTACCTTCTCAAGATCGGCGTTCCGG
TCCATGGTTAGGGCCCGGTAGTTCTACTTCTGTTCATGTTTGTGTTAGATCCGTGTTTGTGTTAGATCCG
TGCTACTAGCGTTCGTACACGGATGCGACCTGTACGTCAGACACGTTCTGATTGCTAACTTGCCAGTGTT
TCTCTTTGGGGAATCCTGGGATGGCTCTAGCCGTTCCGCAGACGGGATCGATTTCATGATTTTTTTTGTT
TCGTTGCATAGGGTTTGGTTTGCCCTTTTCCTTTATTTCAATATATGCCGTGCACTTGTTTGTCGGGTCA
TCTTTTCATGCTTTTTTTTGTCTTGGTTGTGATGATGTGGTCTGGTTGGGCGGTCGTTCAAGATCGGAGT
AGAATTAATTCTGTTTCAAACTACCTGGTGGATTTATTAATTTTGGATCTGTATGTGTGTGCCATACATA
TTCATAGTTACGAATTGAAGATGATGGATGGAAATATCGATCTAGGATAGGTATACATGTTGATGCGGGT
TTTACTGATGCATATACAGAGATGCTTTTTGTTCGCTTGGTTGTGATGATGTGGTGTGGTTGGGCGGTCG
TTCATTCGTTCAAGATCGGAGTAGAATACTGTTTCAAACTACCTGGTGTATTTATTAATTTTGGAACTGT
ATGTGTGTGTCATACATCTTCATAGTTACGAGTTTAAGATGGATGGAAATATCGATCTAGGATAGGTATA
CATGTTGATGTGGGTTTTACTGATGCATATACATGATGGCATATGCAGCATCTATTCATATGCTCTAACC
TTGAGTACCTATCTATTATAATAAACAAGTATGTTTTATAATTATTTTGATCTTGATATACTTGGATGAT
GGCATATGCAGCAGCTATATGTGGATTTTTTTAGCCCTGCCTTCATACGCTATTTATTTGCTTGGTACTG
TTTCTTTTGTCGATGCTCACCCTGTTGTTTGGTGTTACTTCTGCAGCCTGCAGGTAGATCGCTCGTCGAC
ATGGATAAGAAGTACTCTATCGGACTCGATATCGGAACTAACTCTGTGGGATGGGCTGTGATCACCGATG
AGTACAAGGTGCCATCTAAGAAGTTCAAGGTTCTCGGAAACACCGATAGGCACTCTATCAAGAAAAACCT
TATCGGTGCTCTCCTCTTCGATTCTGGTGAAACTGCTGAGGCTACCAGACTCAAGAGAACCGCTAGAAGA
AGGTACACCAGAAGAAAGAACAGGATCTGCTACCTCCAAGAGATCTTCTCTAACGAGATGGCTAAAGTGG
ATGATTCATTCTTCCACAGGCTCGAAGAGTCATTCCTCGTGGAAGAAGATAAGAAGCACGAGAGGCACCC
TATCTTCGGAAACATCGTTGATGAGGTGGCATACCACGAGAAGTACCCTACTATCTACCACCTCAGAAAG
AAGCTCGTTGATTCTACTGATAAGGCTGATCTCAGGCTCATCTACCTCGCTCTCGCTCACATGATCAAGT
TCAGAGGACACTTCCTCATCGAGGGTGATCTCAACCCTGATAACTCTGATGTGGATAAGTTGTTCATCCA
GCTCGTGCAGACCTACAACCAGCTTTTCGAAGAGAACCCTATCAACGCTTCAGGTGTGGATGCTAAGGCT
ATCCTCTCTGCTAGGCTCTCTAAGTCAAGAAGGCTTGAGAACCTCATTGCTCAGCTCCCTGGTGAGAAGA
AGAACGGACTTTTCGGAAACTTGATCGCTCTCTCTCTCGGACTCACCCCTAACTTCAAGTCTAACTTCGA
TCTCGCTGAGGATGCAAAGCTCCAGCTCTCAAAGGATACCTACGATGATGATCTCGATAACCTCCTCGCT
CAGATCGGAGATCAGTACGCTGATTTGTTCCTCGCTGCTAAGAACCTCTCTGATGCTATCCTCCTCAGTG
ATATCCTCAGAGTGAACACCGAGATCACCAAGGCTCCACTCTCAGCTTCTATGATCAAGAGATACGATGA
GCACCACCAGGATCTCACACTTCTCAAGGCTCTTGTTAGACAGCAGCTCCCAGAGAAGTACAAAGAGATT
TTCTTCGATCAGTCTAAGAACGGATACGCTGGTTACATCGATGGTGGTGCATCTCAAGAAGAGTTCTACA
AGTTCATCAAGCCTATCCTCGAGAAGATGGATGGAACCGAGGAACTCCTCGTGAAGCTCAATAGAGAGGA
TCTTCTCAGAAAGCAGAGGACCTTCGATAACGGATCTATCCCTCATCAGATCCACCTCGGAGAGTTGCAC
GCTATCCTTAGAAGGCAAGAGGATTTCTACCCATTCCTCAAGGATAACAGGGAAAAGATTGAGAAGATTC
TCACCTTCAGAATCCCTTACTACGTGGGACCTCTCGCTAGAGGAAACTCAAGATTCGCTTGGATGACCAG
AAAGTCTGAGGAAACCATCACCCCTTGGAACTTCGAAGAGGTGGTGGATAAGGGTGCTAGTGCTCAGTCT
TTCATCGAGAGGATGACCAACTTCGATAAGAACCTTCCAAACGAGAAGGTGCTCCCTAAGCACTCTTTGC
TCTACGAGTACTTCACCGTGTACAACGAGTTGACCAAGGTTAAGTACGTGACCGAGGGAATGAGGAAGCC
TGCTTTTTTGTCAGGTGAGCAAAAGAAGGCTATCGTTGATCTCTTGTTCAAGACCAACAGAAAGGTGACC
GTGAAGCAGCTCAAAGAGGATTACTTCAAGAAAATCGAGTGCTTCGATTCAGTTGAGATTTCTGGTGTTG
AGGATAGGTTCAACGCATCTCTCGGAACCTACCACGATCTCCTCAAGATCATTAAGGATAAGGATTTCTT
GGATAACGAGGAAAACGAGGATATCTTGGAGGATATCGTTCTTACCCTCACCCTCTTTGAAGATAGAGAG
ATGATTGAAGAAAGGCTCAAGACCTACGCTCATCTCTTCGATGATAAGGTGATGAAGCAGTTGAAGAGAA
GAAGATACACTGGTTGGGGAAGGCTCTCAAGAAAGCTCATTAACGGAATCAGGGATAAGCAGTCTGGAAA
GACAATCCTTGATTTCCTCAAGTCTGATGGATTCGCTAACAGAAACTTCATGCAGCTCATCCACGATGAT
TCTCTCACCTTTAAAGAGGATATCCAGAAGGCTCAGGTTTCAGGACAGGGTGATAGTCTCCATGAGCATA
TCGCTAACCTCGCTGGATCTCCTGCAATCAAGAAGGGAATCCTCCAGACTGTGAAGGTTGTGGATGAGTT
GGTGAAGGTGATGGGAAGGCATAAGCCTGAGAACATCGTGATCGAAATGGCTAGAGAGAACCAGACCACT
CAGAAGGGACAGAAGAACTCTAGGGAAAGGATGAAGAGGATCGAGGAAGGTATCAAAGAGCTTGGATCTC
AGATCCTCAAAGAGCACCCTGTTGAGAACACTCAGCTCCAGAATGAGAAGCTCTACCTCTACTACCTCCA
GAACGGAAGGGATATGTATGTGGATCAAGAGTTGGATATCAACAGGCTCTCTGATTACGATGTTGATCAT
ATCGTGCCACAGTCATTCTTGAAGGATGATTCTATCGATAACAAGGTGCTCACCAGGTCTGATAAGAACA
GGGGTAAGAGTGATAACGTGCCAAGTGAAGAGGTTGTGAAGAAAATGAAGAACTATTGGAGGCAGCTCCT
CAACGCTAAGCTCATCACTCAGAGAAAGTTCGATAACTTGACTAAGGCTGAGAGGGGAGGACTCTCTGAA
TTGGATAAGGCAGGATTCATCAAGAGGCAGCTTGTGGAAACCAGGCAGATCACTAAGCACGTTGCACAGA
TCCTCGATTCTAGGATGAACACCAAGTACGATGAGAACGATAAGTTGATCAGGGAAGTGAAGGTTATCAC
CCTCAAGTCAAAGCTCGTGTCTGATTTCAGAAAGGATTTCCAATTCTACAAGGTGAGGGAAATCAACAAC
TACCACCACGCTCACGATGCTTACCTTAACGCTGTTGTTGGAACCGCTCTCATCAAGAAGTATCCTAAGC
TCGAGTCAGAGTTCGTGTACGGTGATTACAAGGTGTACGATGTGAGGAAGATGATCGCTAAGTCTGAGCA
AGAGATCGGAAAGGCTACCGCTAAGTATTTCTTCTACTCTAACATCATGAATTTCTTCAAGACCGAGATT
ACCCTCGCTAACGGTGAGATCAGAAAGAGGCCACTCATCGAGACAAACGGTGAAACAGGTGAGATCGTGT
GGGATAAGGGAAGGGATTTCGCTACCGTTAGAAAGGTGCTCTCTATGCCACAGGTGAACATCGTTAAGAA
AACCGAGGTGCAGACCGGTGGATTCTCTAAAGAGTCTATCCTCCCTAAGAGGAACTCTGATAAGCTCATT
GCTAGGAAGAAGGATTGGGACCCTAAGAAATACGGTGGTTTCGATTCTCCTACCGTGGCTTACTCTGTTC
TCGTTGTGGCTAAGGTTGAGAAGGGAAAGAGTAAGAAGCTCAAGTCTGTTAAGGAACTTCTCGGAATCAC
TATCATGGAAAGGTCATCTTTCGAGAAGAACCCAATCGATTTCCTCGAGGCTAAGGGATACAAAGAGGTT
AAGAAGGATCTCATCATCAAGCTCCCAAAGTACTCACTCTTCGAACTCGAGAACGGTAGAAAGAGGATGC
TCGCTTCTGCTGGTGAGCTTCAAAAGGGAAACGAGCTTGCTCTCCCATCTAAGTACGTTAACTTTCTTTA
CCTCGCTTCTCACTACGAGAAGTTGAAGGGATCTCCAGAAGATAACGAGCAGAAGCAACTTTTCGTTGAG
CAGCACAAGCACTACTTGGATGAGATCATCGAGCAGATCTCTGAGTTCTCTAAAAGGGTGATCCTCGCTG
ATGCAAACCTCGATAAGGTGTTGTCTGCTTACAACAAGCACAGAGATAAGCCTATCAGGGAACAGGCAGA
GAACATCATCCATCTCTTCACCCTTACCAACCTCGGTGCTCCTGCTGCTTTCAAGTACTTCGATACAACC
ATCGATAGGAAGAGATACACCTCTACCAAAGAAGTGCTCGATGCTACCCTCATCCATCAGTCTATCACTG
GACTCTACGAGACTAGGATCGATCTCTCACAGCTCGGTGGTGATTCAAGGGCTGATCCTAAGAAGAAGAG
GAAGGTTTGAGGATCTAAAAAAAAAAAAAAAAAAAAAAAAAAAAAAAAAAAAAAAAAAAAAAAAAAAAAA
AWARAMAMMRRARRARACCTTATATTCCCCAGAACATCAGGTTAATGGCGTTTTTGATGTCATTTTCGCG
GTGGCTGAGATCAGCCACTTCTTCCCCGATAACGGAAACCGGCACACTGGCCATATCGGTGGTCATCATG
CGCCAGCTTTCATCCCCGATATGCACCACCGGGTAAAGTTCACGGGAGACTTTATCTGACAGCAGACGTG
CACTGGCCAGGGGGATCACCATCCGTCGCCCGGGCGTGTCAATAATATCACTCTGTACATCCACAAACAG
ACGATAACGGCTCTCTCTTTTATAGGTGTAAACCTTAAACTGCATTTCACCAGCCCCTGTTCTCGTCAGC
AAAAGAGCCGTTCATTTCAATAAACCGGGCGACCTCAGCCATCCCTTCCTGATTTTCCGCTTTCCAGCGT
TCGGCACGCAGACGACGGGCTTCATTCTGCATGGTTGTGCTTACCAGACCGGAGATATTGACATCATATA
TGCCTTGAGCAACTGATAGCTGTCGCTGTCAACTGTCACTGTAATACGCTGCTTCATAGCATACCTCTTT
TTGACATACTTCGGGTATACATATCAGTATATATTCTTATACCGCAAAAATCAGCGCGCAAATACGCATA
CTGTTATCTGGCTTGGTCTCAGTTTTAGAGCTAGAAATAGCAAGTTAAAATAAGGCTAGTCCGTTATCAA
CTTGAAAAAGTGGCACCGAGTCGGTGCTTTTGTCACCGGATGTGTTTTCCGGTCTGATGAGTCCGTGAGG
ACGAAACAAAAGCGAGCTATATGAAGATGAAGATGAAATATTTGGTGTGTCAAATAAAAAGCTTGTGTGC
TTAAGTTTGTGTTTTTTTCTTGGCTTGTTGTGTTATGAATTTGTGGCTTTTTCTAATATTAAATGAATGT
AAGATCACATTATAATGAATAAACAAATGTTTCTATAATCCATTGTGAATGTTTTGTTGGATCTCTTCTG
CAGCATATAACTACTGTATGTGCTATGGTATGGACTATGGAATATGATTAAAGATAAGGAGCTCAAACTA
TCAGTGTTTGACAGGATATATTGGCGGGTAAACCTAAGAGAAAAGAGCGTTTATTAGAATAATCGGATAT
TTAAAAGGGCGTGAAAAGGTTTATCCGTTCGTCCATTTGTATGTGCATGCCAACCACAGGGTTCCCCTCG
GGATCAAAGTACTTTGATCCAACCCCTCCGCTGCTATAGTGCAGTCGGCTTCTGACGTTCAGTGCAGCCG
TCTTCTGAAAACGACATGTCGCACAAGTCCTAAGTTACGCGACAGGCTGCCGCCCTGCCCTTTTCCTGGC
GTTTTCTTGTCGCGTGTTTTAGTCGCATAAAGTAGAATACTTGCGACTAGAACCGGAGACATTACGCCAT
GAACAAGAGCGCCGCCGCTGGCCTGCTGGGCTATGCCCGCGTCAGCACCGACGACCAGGACTTGACCAAC
CAACGGGCCGAACTGCACGCGGCCGGCTGCACCAAGCTGTTTTCCGAGAAGATCACCGGCACCAGGCGCG
ACCGCCCGGAGCTGGCCAGGATGCTTGACCACCTACGCCCTGGCGACGTTGTGACAGTGACCAGGCTAGA
CCGCCTGGCCCGCAGCACCCGCGACCTACTGGACATTGCCGAGCGCATCCAGGAGGCCGGCGCGGGCCTG
CGTAGCCTGGCAGAGCCGTGGGCCGACACCACCACGCCGGCCGGCCGCATGGTGTTGACCGTGTTCGCCG
GCATTGCCGAGTTCGAGCGTTCCCTAATCATCGACCGCACCCGGAGCGGGCGCGAGGCCGCCAAGGCCCG
AGGCGTGAAGTTTGGCCCCCGCCCTACCCTCACCCCGGCACAGATCGCGCACGCCCGCGAGCTGATCGAC
CAGGAAGGCCGCACCGTGAAAGAGGCGGCTGCACTGCTTGGCGTGCATCGCTCGACCCTGTACCGCGCAC
TTGAGCGCAGCGAGGAAGTGACGCCCACCGAGGCCAGGCGGCGCGGTGCCTTCCGTGAGGACGCATTGAC
CGAGGCCGACGCCCTGGCGGCCGCCGAGAATGAACGCCAAGAGGAACAAGCATGAAACCGCACCAGGACG
GCCAGGACGAACCGTTTTTCATTACCGAAGAGATCGAGGCGGAGATGATCGCGGCCGGGTACGTGTTCGA
GCCGCCCGCGCACGGCTCAACCGTGCGGCTGCATGAAATCCTGGCCGGTTTGTCTGATGCCAAGCTGGCG
GCCTGGCCGGCCAGCTTGGCCGCTGAAGAAACCGAGCGCCGCCGTCTAAAAAGGTGATGTGTATTTGAGT
AAAACAGCTTGCGTCATGCGGTCGCTGCGTATATGATGCGATGAGTAAATAAACAAATACGCAAGGGGAA
CGCATGAAGGTTATCGCTGTACTTAACCAGAAAGGCGGGTCAGGCAAGACGACCATCGCAACCCATCTAG
CCCGCGCCCTGCAACTCGCCGGGGCCGATGTTCTGTTAGTCGATTCCGATCCCCAGGGCAGTGCCCGCGA
TTGGGCGGCCGTGCGGGAAGATCAACCGCTAACCGTTGTCGGCATCGACCGCCCGACGATTGACCGCGAC
GTGAAGGCCATCGGCCGGCGCGACTTCGTAGTGATCGACGGAGCGCCCCAGGCGGCGGACTTGGCTGTGT
CCGCGATCAAGGCAGCCGACTTCGTGCTGATTCCGGTGCAGCCAAGCCCTTACGACATATGGGCCACCGC
CGACCTGGTGGAGCTGGTTAAGCAGCGCATTGAGGTCACGGATGGAAGGCTACAAGCGGCCTTTGTCGTG
TCGCGGGCGATCAAAGGCACGCGCATCGGCGGTGAGGTTGCCGAGGCGCTGGCCGGGTACGAGCTGCCCA
TTCTTGAGTCCCGTATCACGCAGCGCGTGAGCTACCCAGGCACTGCCGCCGCCGGCACAACCGTTCTTGA
ATCAGAACCCGAGGGCGACGCTGCCCGCGAGGTCCAGGCGCTGGCCGCTGAAATTAAATCAAAACTCATT
TGAGTTAATGAGGTAAAGAGAAAATGAGCAAAAGCACAAACACGCTAAGTGCCGGCCGTCCGAGCGCACG
CAGCAGCAAGGCTGCAACGTTGGCCAGCCTGGCAGACACGCCAGCCATGAAGCGGGTCAACTTTCAGTTG
CCGGCGGAGGATCACACCAAGCTGAAGATGTACGCGGTACGCCAAGGCAAGACCATTACCGAGCTGCTAT
CTGAATACATCGCGCAGCTACCAGAGTAAATGAGCAAATGAATAAATGAGTAGATGAATTTTAGCGGCTA
AAGGAGGCGGCATGGAAAATCAAGAACAACCAGGCACCGACGCCGTGGAATGCCCCATGTGTGGAGGAAC
GGGCGGTTGGCCAGGCGTAAGCGGCTGGGTTGCCTGCCGGCCCTGCAATGGCACTGGAACCCCCAAGCCC
GAGGAATCGGCGTGAGCGGTCGCAAACCATCCGGCCCGGTACAAATCGGCGCGGCGCTGGGTGATGACCT
GGTGGAGAAGTTGAAGGCCGCGCAGGCCGCCCAGCGGCAACGCATCGAGGCAGAAGCACGCCCCGGTGAA
TCGTGGCAAGCGGCCGCTGATCGAATCCGCAAAGAATCCCGGCAACCGCCGGCAGCCGGTGCGCCGTCGA
TTAGGAAGCCGCCCAAGGGCGACGAGCAACCAGATTTTTTCGTTCCGATGCTCTATGACGTGGGCACCCG
CGATAGTCGCAGCATCATGGACGTGGCCGTTTTCCGTCTGTCGAAGCGTGACCGACGAGCTGGCGAGGTG
ATCCGCTACGAGCTTCCAGACGGGCACGTAGAGGTTTCCGCAGGGCCGGCCGGCATGGCCAGTGTGTGGG
ATTACGACCTGGTACTGATGGCGGTTTCCCATCTAACCGAATCCATGAACCGATACCGGGAAGGGAAGGG
AGACAAGCCCGGCCGCGTGTTCCGTCCACACGTTGCGGACGTACTCAAGTTCTGCCGGCGAGCCGATGGC
GGAAAGCAGAAAGACGACCTGGTAGAAACCTGCATTCGGTTAAACACCACGCACGTTGCCATGCAGCGTA
CGAAGAAGGCCAAGAACGGCCGCCTGGTGACGGTATCCGAGGGTGAAGCCTTGATTAGCCGCTACAAGAT
CGTAAAGAGCGAAACCGGGCGGCCGGAGTACATCGAGATCGAGCTAGCTGATTGGATGTACCGCGAGATC
ACAGAAGGCAAGAACCCGGACGTGCTGACGGTTCACCCCGATTACTTTTTGATCGATCCCGGCATCGGCC
GTTTTCTCTACCGCCTGGCACGCCGCGCCGCAGGCAAGGCAGAAGCCAGATGGTTGTTCAAGACGATCTA
CGAACGCAGTGGCAGCGCCGGAGAGTTCAAGAAGTTCTGTTTCACCGTGCGCAAGCTGATCGGGTCAAAT
GACCTGCCGGAGTACGATTTGAAGGAGGAGGCGGGGCAGGCTGGCCCGATCCTAGTCATGCGCTACCGCA
ACCTGATCGAGGGCGAAGCATCCGCCGGTTCCTAATGTACGGAGCAGATGCTAGGGCAAATTGCCCTAGC
AGGGGAAAAAGGTCGAAAAGGCCTCTTTCCTGTGGATAGCACGTACATTGGGAACCCAAAGCCGTACATT
GGGAACCGGAACCCGTACATTGGGAACCCAAAGCCGTACATTGGGAACCGGTCACACATGTAAGTGACTG
ATATAAAAGAGAAAAAAGGCGATTTTTCCGCCTAAAACTCTTTAAAACTTATTAAAACTCTTAAAACCCG
CCTGGCCTGTGCATAACTGTCTGGCCAGCGCACAGCCGAAGAGCTGCAAAAAGCGCCTACCCTTCGGTCG
CTGCGCTCCCTACGCCCCGCCGCTTCGCGTCGGCCTATCGCGGCCGCTGGCCGCTCAAAAATGGCTGGCC
TACGGCCAGGCAATCTACCAGGGCGCGGACAAGCCGCGCCGTCGCCACTCGACCGCCGGCGCCCACATCA
AGGCACCCTGCCTCGCGCGTTTCGGTGATGACGGTGAAAACCTCTGACACATGCAGCTCCCGGAAACGGT
CACAGCTTGTCTGTAAGCGGATGCCGGGAGCAGACAAGCGCGTCAGCGGGTGTTGGCGGGTGTCGGGGCG
CAGCCATGACCCAGTCACGTAGCGATAGCGGAGTGTATACTGGCTTAACTATGCGGCATCAGAGCAGATT
GTACTGAGAGTGCACCATATGCGGTGTGAAATACCGCACAGATGCGTAAGGAGAAAATACCGCATCAGGC
GCTCTTCCGCTTCCTCGCTCACTGACTCGCTGCGCTCGGTCGTTCGGCTGCGGCGAGCGGTATCAGCTCA
CTCAAAGGCGGTAATACGGTTATCCACAGAATCAGGGGATAACGCAGGAAAGAACATGTGAGCAAAAGGC
CAGCAAAAGGCCAGGAACCGTAAAAAGGCCGCGTTGCTGGCGTTTTTCCATAGGCTCCGCCCCCCTGACG
AGCATCACAAAAATCGACGCTCAAGTCAGAGGTGGCGAAACCCGACAGGACTATAAAGATACCAGGCGTT
TCCCCCTGGAAGCTCCCTCGTGCGCTCTCCTGTTCCGACCCTGCCGCTTACCGGATACCTGTCCGCCTTT
CTCCCTTCGGGAAGCGTGGCGCTTTCTCATAGCTCACGCTGTAGGTATCTCAGTTCGGTGTAGGTCGTTC
GCTCCAAGCTGGGCTGTGTGCACGAACCCCCCGTTCAGCCCGACCGCTGCGCCTTATCCGGTAACTATCG
TCTTGAGTCCAACCCGGTAAGACACGACTTATCGCCACTGGCAGCAGCCACTGGTAACAGGATTAGCAGA
GCGAGGTATGTAGGCGGTGCTACAGAGTTCTTGAAGTGGTGGCCTAACTACGGCTACACTAGAAGGACAG
TATTTGGTATCTGCGCTCTGCTGAAGCCAGTTACCTTCGGAAAAAGAGTTGGTAGCTCTTGATCCGGCAA
ACAAACCACCGCTGGTAGCGGTGGTTTTTTTGTTTGCAAGCAGCAGATTACGCGCAGAAAAAAAGGATCT
CAAGAAGATCCTTTGATCTTTTCTACGGGGTCTGACGCTCAGTGGAACGAAAACTCACGTTAAGGGATTT
TGGTCATGCATTCTAGGTACTAAAACAATTCATCCAGTAAAATATAATATTTTATTTTCTCCCAATCAGG
CTTGATCCCCAGTAAGTCAAAAAATAGCTCGACATACTGTTCTTCCCCGATATCCTCCCTGATCGACCGG
ACGCAGAAGGCAATGTCATACCACTTGTCCGCCCTGCCGCTTCTCCCAAGATCAATAAAGCCACTTACTT
TGCCATCTTTCACAAAGATGTTGCTGTCTCCCAGGTCGCCGTGGGAAAAGACAAGTTCCTCTTCGGGCTT
TTCCGTCTTTAAAAAATCATACAGCTCGCGCGGATCTTTAAATGGAGTGTCTTCTTCCCAGTTTTCGCAA
TCCACATCGGCCAGATCGTTATTCAGTAAGTAATCCAATTCGGCTAAGCGGCTGTCTAAGCTATTCGTAT
AGGGACAATCCGATATGTCGATGGAGTGAAAGAGCCTGATGCACTCCGCATACAGCTCGATAATCTTTTC
AGGGCTTTGTTCATCTTCATACTCTTCCGAGCAAAGGACGCCATCGGCCTCACTCATGAGCAGATTGCTC
CAGCCATCATGCCGTTCAAAGTGCAGGACCTTTGGAACAGGCAGCTTTCCTTCCAGCCATAGCATCATGT
CCTTTTCCCGTTCCACATCATAGGTGGTCCCTTTATACCGGCTGTCCGTCATTTTTAAATATAGGTTTTC
ATTTTCTCCCACCAGCTTATATACCTTAGCAGGAGACATTCCTTCCGTATCTTTTACGCAGCGGTATTTT
TCGATCAGTTTTTTCAATTCCGGTGATATTCTCATTTTAGCCATTTATTATTTCCTTCCTCTTTTCTACA
GTATTTAAAGATACCCCAAGAAGCTAATTATAACAAGACGAACTCCAATTCACTGTTCCTTGCATTCTAA
AACCTTAAATACCAGAAAACAGCTTTTTCAAAGTTGTTTTCAAAGTTGGCGTATAACATAGTATCGACGG
AGCCGATTTTGAAACCGCGGTGATCACAGGCAGCAACGCTCTGTCATCGTTACAATCAACATGCTACCCT
CCGCGAGATCATCCGTGTTTCAAACCCGGCAGCTTAGTTGCCGTTCTTCCGAATAGCATCGGTAACATGA
GCAAAGTCTGCCGCCTTACAACGGCTCTCCCGCTGACGCCGTCCCGGACTGATGGGCTGCCTGTATCGAG
TGGTGATTTTGTGCCGAGCTGCCGGTCGGGGAGCTGTTGGCTGGCTGGTGGCAGGATATATTGTGGTGTA
AACAAATTGACGCTTAGACAACTTAATAACACATTGCGGACGTTTTTAATGTACTGAATTAACGCCGAAT
TAATTCGGGGGATCTGGATTTTAGTACTGGATTTTGGTTTTAGGAATTAGAAATTTTATTGATAGAAGTA
TTTTACAAATACAAATACATACTAAGGGTTTCTTATATGCTCAACACATGAGCGAAACCCTATAGGAACC
CTAATTCCCTTATCTGGGAACTACTCACACATTATTATGGAGAAAATAGAGCTTGTCGATCGTTAATTAA
TCACCTCCAAGATCCCGGACGAGTGCTGGGGCGTCGGTTTCCACTATCGGCGAGTACTTCTACACAGCCA
TCGGTCCAGACGGCCGCGCTTCTGCGGGCGATTTGTGTACGCCCGACAGTCCCGGCTCCGGATCGGACGA
TTGCGTCGCATCGACCCTGCGCCCAAGCTGCATCATCGAAATTGCCGTCAACCAAGCTCTGATAGAGTTG
GTCAAGACCAATGCGGAGCATATACGCCCGGAGCCGCGGCGATCCTGCAAGCTCCGGATGCCTCCGCTCG
AAGTAGCGCGTCTGCTGCTCCATACAAGCCAACCACGGCCTCCAGAAGAAGATGTTGGCGACCTCGTATT
GGGAATCCCCGAACATCGCCTCGCTCCAGTCAATGACCGCTGTTATGCGGCCATTGTCCGTCAGGACATT
GTTGGAGCCGAAATCCGCGTGCACGAGGTGCCGGACTTCGGGGCAGTCCTCGGCCCAAAGCATCAGCTCA
TCGAGAGCCTGCGCGACGGACGCACTGACGGTGTCGTCCATCACAGTTTGCCAGTGATACACATGGGGAT
CAGCAATCGCGCATATGAAATCACGCCATGTAGTGTATTGACCGATTCCTTGCGGTCCGAATGGGCCGAA
CCCGCTCGTCTGGCTAAGATCGGCCGCAGCGATCGCATCCATGGCCTCCGCGACCGGCTGCAGAACAGCG
GGCAGTTCGGTTTCAGGCAGGTCTTGCAACGTGACACCCTGTGCACGGCGGGAGATGCAATAGGTCAGGC
TCTCGCTGAATTCCCCAATGTCAAGCACTTCCGGAATCGGGAGCGCGGCCGATGCAAAGTGCCGATAAAC
ATAACGATCTTTGTAGAAACCATCGGCGCAGCTATTTACCCGCAGGACATATCCACGCCCTCCTACATCG
AAGCTGAAAGCACGAGATTCTTCGCCCTCCGAGAGCTGCATCAGGTCGGACACGCTGTCGAACTTTTCGA
TCAGAAACTTCTCGACAGACGTCGCGGTGAGTTCAGGCTTTTTCATCCTAGGAGAGATAGATTTGTAGAG
AGAGACTGGTGATTTCAGCGTGTCCTCTCCAAATGAAATGAACTTCCTTATATAGAGGAAGGGTCTTGCG
AAGGATAGTGGGATTGTGCGTCATCCCTTACGTCAGTGGAGATATCACATCAATCCACTTGCTTTGAAGA
CGTGGTTGGAACGTCTTCTTTTTCCACGATGCTCCTCGTGGGTGGGGGTCCATCTTTGGGACCACTGTCG
GCAGAGGCATCTTGAACGATAGCCTTTCCTTTATCGCAATGATGGCATTTGTAGGTGCCACCTTCCTTTT
CTACTGTCCTTTTGATGAAGTGACAGATAGCTGGGCAATGGAATCCGAGGAGGTTTCCCGATATTACCCT
TTGTTGAAAAGTCTCAATAGCCCTTTGGTCTTCTGAGACTGTATCTTTGATATTCTTGGAGTAGACGAGA
GTGTCGTGCTCCACCATGTTCACATCAATCCACTTGCTTTGAAGACGTGGTTGGAACGTCTTCTTTTTCC
ACGATGCTCCTCGTGGGTGGGGGTCCATCTTTGGGACCACTGTCGGCAGAGGCATCTTGAACGATAGCCT
TTCCTTTATCGCAATGATGGCATTTGTAGGTGCCACCTTCCTTTTCTACTGTCCTTTTGATGAAGTGACA
GATAGCTGGGCAATGGAATCCGAGGAGGTTTCCCGATATTACCCTTTGTTGAAAAGTCTCAATAGCCCTT
TGGTCTTCTGAGACTGTATCTTTGATATTCTTGGAGTAGACGAGAGTGTCGTGCTCCACCATG
